Addgene plasmid #104610: pJC-ase0.8kb-TALE3-VP64-P10
Purpose: Expresses TALE3 under the control of a 0.8kb ase enhancer element
Depositing lab: Tudor Fulga. Depositing organization: University of Oxford. Publication: A multiplexable TALE-based binary expression system for in vivo cellular interaction studies. Toegel M, Azzam G, Lee EY, Knapp DJHF, Tan Y, Fa M, Fulga TA. Nat Commun. 2017 Nov 21;8(1):1663. doi: 10.1038/s41467-017-01592-3. PubMed 29162808.
Backbone
  Vector backbone: pJC-20xUAS-TALE3-VP64-P10
  Backbone manufacturer: Tudor A. Fulga
  Backbone size w/o insert (bp): 11305
  Total vector size (bp): 12102
  Modifications to backbone: 20xUAS replaced with 0.8kb ase enhancer element
  Vector type: Insect Expression, TALEN
Growth in bacteria
  Bacterial resistance: Ampicillin, 100 μg/mL
  Growth temperature: 37°C
  Growth strain: NEB Stable
  Copy number: High Copy
Gene/Insert
  Gene/Insert name: 0.8kb ase enhancer element
  Species: D. melanogaster (fly)
  Insert size (bp): 797
  GenBank ID: NM_057346.5
  Entrez Gene: ase (a.k.a. Dmel_CG3258, AS-C T8, AS-C T8ase, AS-T8, ASC, Ase, CG3258, Dmel\CG3258, EG:165H7.2, T1, T1a, T8, as-T8, ascT8, bHLHc28, sc/T8)
  Promoter: hsp70
  Cloning method: Restriction Enzyme; 5′ cloning site HindIII (not destroyed); 3′ cloning site BglII (not destroyed)
  Sequencing primers: 5′ CGGTGATTCATTCTGCTAACCA; 3′ AGGGTTAGTCGTTTCGGTGTGC
Terms and licenses: Academic/Nonprofit Terms; Industry Terms: Not Available to Industry
How to cite: pJC-ase0.8kb-TALE3-VP64-P10 was a gift from Tudor Fulga (Addgene plasmid # 104610 ; http://n2t.net/addgene:104610 ; RRID:Addgene_104610)
