[The description below was written by a language model from this plasmid's Addgene catalogue record and pLannotate feature annotations shown in this document.]
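Description:
pJC-ase0.8kb-TALE3-VP64-P10 is a 12.1 kb Drosophila transgenesis and insect expression plasmid that serves as a driver construct in a TALE-based binary expression system. It was derived from pJC-20xUAS-TALE3-VP64-P10 by replacing the 20xUAS array with a 797 bp enhancer element from the D. melanogaster asense (ase) gene, cloned between HindIII and BglII sites that were both retained. In bacteria it is maintained through a high-copy ColE1/pUC-type origin and selected with ampicillin via the β-lactamase gene. For fly work it carries a φC31 attB site, which allows integrase-mediated insertion into genomic attP landing sites, and a mini-white eye-colour marker for identifying transformants.

The ase enhancer sits upstream of the Drosophila hsp70Bb promoter, which is presumably used here as a basal promoter so that the enhancer sets the expression pattern. A modified myosin heavy chain intron 16 follows the promoter; this element is commonly included to boost transgene expression. The long open reading frame annotated as avrBs3 corresponds to the TALE3 DNA-binding scaffold, since TALE proteins derive from this Xanthomonas effector family. The construct name indicates a fusion to the VP64 activation domain, although VP64 is not separately annotated. The reverse-strand AcMNPV P74 fragment downstream most likely reflects the baculoviral p10 3′ UTR/terminator region named "P10" in the construct, which overlaps that viral locus. The small E. coli YPB1 fragment appears to be a backbone remnant. Both the depositor and sequencing-derived records give matching feature maps. The plasmid is intended to express the synthetic TALE3-VP64 activator under ase enhancer control, so that it can switch on matching TALE-responsive reporter or effector transgenes in vivo.
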