Features (pLannotate 1.2.2; 10 found; start..end, strand, type, name):
     31..135     +  promoter       AmpR promoter: bla
    136..996     +  CDS            AmpR: β-lactamase; bla; confers resistance to ampicillin, carbenicillin, and related antibiotics
   1167..1755    +  rep_origin     ori: high-copy-number ColE1/pMB1/pBR322/pUC origin of replication
   1842..1911    +  protein_bind   attB: attB site for the φC31 integrase (Groth et al., 2000) phage φC31 integrase
   2606..5478    +  CDS            mini-white: Drosophila white gene eye color pigment; white; This is a modified version of the white gene lacking part of the first intron.
   6251..6406    +  CDS            YPB1_ECOLX (fragment): Protein predicted: Swiss-Prot protein existence level 4. From Escherichia coli.
   7322..7549    +  promoter       hsp70 promoter: Drosophila melanogaster hsp70Bb promoter
   7560..7626    +  intron         Mhc intron: modified Drosophila myosin heavy chain intron 16 (Pfeiffer et al., 2010)
   7724..11173   +  CDS            avrBs3: AVRB3_XANEU - Experimental evidence at protein level: Swiss-Prot protein existence level 1. Avirulence protein. Acts as a transcription factor in C.annuum plants. In susceptible plants lacking the Bs3 resistance gene induces expression of a number of genes, including genes homologous to a family of auxin-induced genes, alpha-expansin genes, pectate lyase, anthocyanidin glucoside rhamnosyl transferase and at least one transcription factor, UPA20. Their expression leads to plant hypertrophy in mesophyll cells, probably mainly mediated by UPA20 (PubMed:17962565). In resistant plants induces the h
  11376..12041   -  CDS            P74 (fragment): PIF0_NPVAC - Experimental evidence at protein level: Swiss-Prot protein existence level 1. Plays an essential role for oral infectivity of occlusion- derived virus (ODV) and functions also in host midgut attachment and fusion by binding to a specific host receptor. From Autographa californica nuclear polyhedrosis virus (AcMNPV).
>Addgene plasmid #104610 | pJC-ase0.8kb-TALE3-VP64-P10 | depositor full sequence | sequence record 198434 | pJC-ase0.8kb-TALE3-VP64-P10 sequence 12102 bps
GACTCAGGTGGCACTTTTCGGGGAAATGTGCGCGGAACCCCTATTTGTTTATTTTTCTAAATACATTCAA
ATATGTATCCGCTCATGAGACAATAACCCTGATAAATGCTTCAATAATATTGAAAAAGGAAGAGTATGAG
TATTCAACATTTCCGTGTCGCCCTTATTCCCTTTTTTGCGGCATTTTGCCTTCCTGTTTTTGCTCACCCA
GAAACGCTGGTGAAAGTAAAAGATGCTGAAGATCAGTTGGGTGCACGAGTGGGTTACATCGAACTGGATC
TCAACAGCGGTAAGATCCTTGAGAGTTTTCGCCCCGAAGAACGTTTTCCAATGATGAGCACTTTTAAAGT
TCTGCTATGTGGCGCGGTATTATCCCGTATTGACGCCGGGCAAGAGCAACTCGGTCGCCGCATACACTAT
TCTCAGAATGACTTGGTTGAGTACTCACCAGTCACAGAAAAGCATCTTACGGATGGCATGACAGTAAGAG
AATTATGCAGTGCTGCCATAACCATGAGTGATAACACTGCGGCCAACTTACTTCTGACAACGATCGGAGG
ACCGAAGGAGCTAACCGCTTTTTTGCACAACATGGGGGATCATGTAACTCGCCTTGATCGTTGGGAACCG
GAGCTGAATGAAGCCATACCAAACGACGAGCGTGACACCACGATGCCTGTAGCAATGGCAACAACGTTGC
GCAAACTATTAACTGGCGAACTACTTACTCTAGCTTCCCGGCAACAATTAATAGACTGGATGGAGGCGGA
TAAAGTTGCAGGACCACTTCTGCGCTCGGCCCTTCCGGCTGGCTGGTTTATTGCTGATAAATCTGGAGCC
GGTGAGCGTGGGTCTCGCGGTATCATTGCAGCACTGGGGCCAGATGGTAAGCCCTCCCGTATCGTAGTTA
TCTACACGACGGGGAGTCAGGCAACTATGGATGAACGAAATAGACAGATCGCTGAGATAGGTGCCTCACT
GATTAAGCATTGGTAACTGTCAGACCAAGTTTACTCATATATACTTTAGATTGATTTAAAACTTCATTTT
TAATTTAAAAGGATCTAGGTGAAGATCCTTTTTGATAATCTCATGACCAAAATCCCTTAACGTGAGTTTT
CGTTCCACTGAGCGTCAGACCCCGTAGAAAAGATCAAAGGATCTTCTTGAGATCCTTTTTTTCTGCGCGT
AATCTGCTGCTTGCAAACAAAAAAACCACCGCTACCAGCGGTGGTTTGTTTGCCGGATCAAGAGCTACCA
ACTCTTTTTCCGAAGGTAACTGGCTTCAGCAGAGCGCAGATACCAAATACTGTTCTTCTAGTGTAGCCGT
AGTTAGGCCACCACTTCAAGAACTCTGTAGCACCGCCTACATACCTCGCTCTGCTAATCCTGTTACCAGT
GGCTGCTGCCAGTGGCGATAAGTCGTGTCTTACCGGGTTGGACTCAAGACGATAGTTACCGGATAAGGCG
CAGCGGTCGGGCTGAACGGGGGGTTCGTGCACACAGCCCAGCTTGGAGCGAACGACCTACACCGAACTGA
GATACCTACAGCGTGAGCTATGAGAAAGCGCCACGCTTCCCGAAGGGAGAAAGGCGGACAGGTATCCGGT
AAGCGGCAGGGTCGGAACAGGAGAGCGCACGAGGGAGCTTCCAGGGGGAAACGCCTGGTATCTTTATAGT
CCTGTCGGGTTTCGCCACCTCTGACTTGAGCGTCGATTTTTGTGATGCTCGTCAGGGGGGCGGAGCCTAT
GGAAAAACGCCAGCAACGCGGCCTTTTTACGGTTCCTGGCCTTTTGCTGGCCTTTTGCTCACATGTTACC
GTCGACGATGTAGGTCACGGTCTCGAAGCCGCGGTGCGGGTGCCAGGGCGTGCCCTTGGGCTCCCCGGGC
GCGTACTCCACCTCACCCATCTGGTCCATCATGATGAACGGGTCGAGGTGGCGGTAGTTGATCCCGGCGA
ACGCGCGGCGCACCGGGAAGCCCTCGCCCTCGAAACCGCTGGGCGCGGTGGTCACGGTGAGCACGGGACG
TGCGACGGCGTCGGCGGGTGCGGATACGCGGGGCAGCGTCAGCGGGTTCTCGACGGTCACGGCGGGCATG
TCGACAAGCCGAACATATGGGCGCGCCTAGTATGTATGTAAGTTAATAAAACCCATTTTTGCGGAAAGTA
GATAAAAAAAACATTTTTTTTTTTTACTGCACTGGATATCATTGAACTTATCTGATCAGTTTTAAATTTA
CTTCGATCCAAGGGTATTTGATGTACCAGGTTCTTTCGATTACCTCTCACTCAAAATGACATTCCACTCA
AAGTCAGCGCTGTTTGCCTCCTTCTCTGTCCACAGAAATATCGCCGTCTCTTTCGCCGCTGCGTCCGCTA
TCTCTTTCGCCACCGTTTGTAGCGTTACGTAGCGTCAATGTCCGCCTTCAGTTGCATTTTGTCAGCGGTT
TCGTGACGAAGCTCCAAGCGGTTTACGCCATCAATTAAACACAAAGTGCTGTGCCAAAACTCCTCTCGCT
TCTTATTTTTGTTTGTTTTTTGAGTGATTGGGGTGGTGATTGGTTTTGGGTGGGTAAGCAGGGGAAAGTG
TGAAAAATCCCGGCAATGGGCCAAGAGGATCAGGAGCTATTAATTCGCGGAGGCAGCAAACACCCATCTG
CCGAGCATCTGAACAATGTGAGTAGTACATGTGCATACATCTTAAGTTCACTTGATCTATAGGAACTGCG
ATTGCAACATCAAATTGTATGCGGCGTGAGAACTGCGACCCACAAAAATCCCAAACCGCAATTGCACAAA
CAAATAGTGACACGAAACAGATTATTCTGGTAGCTGTTCTCGCTATATAAGACAATTTTTGAGATCATAT
CATGATCAAGACATCTAAAGGCATTCATTTTCGACTATATTCTTTTTTACAAAAAATATAACAACCAGAT
ATTTTAAGCTGATCCTAGATGCACAAAAAATAAATAAAAGTATAAACCTACTTCGTAGGATACTTCGGGG
TACTTTTTGTTCGGGGTTAGATGAGCATAACGCTAGTAGTTGATATTTGAGATCCCCTATCATTGCAGGG
TGACAGCGGAGCGGCTTCGCAGAGCTGCATTAACCAGGGCTTCGGGCAGGCCAAAAACTACGGCACGCTC
CGGCCACCCAGTCCGCCGGAGGACTCCGGTTCAGGGAGCGGCCAACTAGCCGAGAACCTCACCTATGCCT
GGCACAATATGGACATCTTTGGGGCGGTCAATCAGCCGGGCTCCGGATGGCGGCAGCTGGTCAACCGGAC
ACGCGGACTATTCTGCAACGAGCGACACATACCGGCGCCCAGGAAACATTTGCTCAAGAACGGTGAGTTT
CTATTCGCAGTCGGCTGATCTGTGTGAAATCTTAATAAAGGGTCCAATTACCAATTTGAAACTCAGTTTG
CGGCGTGGCCTATCCGGGCGAACTTTTGGCCGTGATGGGCAGTTCCGGTGCCGGAAAGACGACCCTGCTG
AATGCCCTTGCCTTTCGATCGCCGCAGGGCATCCAAGTATCGCCATCCGGGATGCGACTGCTCAATGGCC
AACCTGTGGACGCCAAGGAGATGCAGGCCAGGTGCGCCTATGTCCAGCAGGATGACCTCTTTATCGGCTC
CCTAACGGCCAGGGAACACCTGATTTTCCAAGCCATGGTGCGGATGCCACGACATCTGACCTATCGGCAG
CGAGTGGCCCGCGTGGATCAGGTGATCCAGGAGCTTTCGCTCAGCAAATGTCAGCACACGATCATCGGTG
TGCCCGGCAGGGTGAAAGGTCTGTCCGGCGGAGAAAGGAAGCGTCTGGCATTCGCCTCCGAGGCTCTAAC
CGATCCGCCGCTTCTGATCTGCGATGAGCCCACCTCCGGACTGGACTCCTTTACCGCCCACAGCGTCGTC
CAGGTGCTGAAGAAGCTGTCGCAGAAGGGCAAGACCGTCATCCTGACCATTCATCAGCCGTCTTCCGAGC
TGTTTGAGCTCTTTGACAAGATCCTTCTGATGGCCGAGGGCAGGGTAGCTTTCTTGGGCACTCCCAGCGA
AGCCGTCGACTTCTTTTCCTAGTGAGTTCGATGTGTTTATTAAGGGTATCTAGTATTACATAACATCTCA
ACTCCTATCCAGCGTGGGTGCCCAGTGTCCTACCAACTACAATCCGGCGGACTTTTACGTACAGGTGTTG
GCCGTTGTGCCCGGACGGGAGATCGAGTCCCGTGATCGGATCGCCAAGATATGCGACAATTTTGCCATTA
GCAAAGTAGCCCGGGATATGGAGCAGTTGTTGGCCACCAAAAATCTGGAGAAGCCACTGGAGCAGCCGGA
GAATGGGTACACCTACAAGGCCACCTGGTTCATGCAGTTCCGGGCGGTCCTGTGGCGATCCTGGCTGTCG
GTGCTCAAGGAACCACTCCTCGTAAAAGTGCGACTTATTCAGACAACGGTGAGTGGTTCCAGTGGAAACA
AATGATATAACGCTTACAATTCTTGGAAACAAATTCGCTAGATTTTAGATAGAATTGCCTGATTCCACAC
CCTTCTTAGTTTTTTTCAATGAGATGTATAGTTTATAGTTTTGCAGAAGATAAATAAATTTCATTTAACT
CGCGAATATTAATGAGATGCGAGTAACATTTTAATTTGCAGATGGTTGCCATCTTGATTGGCCTCATCTT
TTTGGGCCAACAACTCACGCAAGTGGGTGTGATGAATATCAACGGAGCCATCTTCCTCTTCCTGACCAAC
ATGACCTTTCAAAACGTCTTTGCCACGATAAATGTAAGTCATGTTTAGAATACATTTGCATTTCAATAAT
TTACTAACTTTCTAATGAATCGATTCGATTTAGGTGTTCACCTCAGAGCTGCCAGTTTTTATGAGGGAGG
CCCGAAGTCGACTTTATCGCTGTGACACATACTTTCTGGGCAAAACGATTGCCGAATTGCCGCTTTTTCT
CACAGTGCCACTGGTCTTCACGGCGATTGCCTATCCGATGATCGGACTGCGGGCCGGAGTGCTGCACTTC
TTCAACTGCCTGGCGCTGGTCACTCTGGTGGCCAATGTGTCAACGTCCTTCGGATATCTAATATCCTGCG
CCAGCTCCTCGACCTCGATGGCGCTGTCTGTGGGTCCGCCGGTTATCATACCATTCCTGCTCTTTGGCGG
CTTCTTCTTGAACTCGGGCTCGGTGCCAGTATACCTCAAATGGTTGTCGTACCTCTCATGGTTCCGTTAC
GCCAACGAGGGTCTGCTGATTAACCAATGGGCGGACGTGGAGCCGGGCGAAATTAGCTGCACATCGTCGA
ACACCACGTGCCCCAGTTCGGGCAAGGTCATCCTGGAGACGCTTAACTTCTCCGCCGCCGATCTGCCGCT
GGACTACGTGGGTCTGGCCATTCTCATCGTGAGCTTCCGGGTGCTCGCATATCTGGCTCTAAGACTTCGG
GCCCGACGCAAGGAGTAGCCGACATATATCCGAAATAACTGCTTGTTTTTTTTTTTTACCATTATTACCA
TCGTGTTTACTGTTTATTGCCCCCTCAAAAAGCTAATGTAATTATATTTGTGCCAATAAAAACAAGATAT
GACCTATAGAATACAAGTATTTCCCCTTCGAACATCCCCACAAGTAGACTTTGGATTTGTCTTCTAACCA
AAAGACTTACACACCTGCATACCTTACATCAAAAACTCGTTTATCGCTACATAAAACACCGGGATATATT
TTTTATATACATACTTTTCAAATCGCGCGCCCTCTTCATAATTCACCTCCACCACACCACGTTTCGTAGT
TGCTCTTTCGCTGTCTCCCACCCGCTCTCCGCAACACATTCACCTTTTGTTCGACGACCTTGGAGCGACT
GTCGTTAGTTCCGCGCGATTCGGTTCGCTCAAATGGTTCCGAGTGGTTCATTTCGTCTCAATAGAAATTA
GTAATAAATATTTGTATGTACAATTTATTTGCTCCAATATATTTGTATATATTTCCCTCACAGCTATATT
TATTCTAATTTAATATTATGACTTTTTAAGGTAATTTTTTGTGACCTGTTCGGAGTGATTAGCGTTACAA
TTTGAACTGAAAGTGACATCCAGTGTTTGTTCCTTGTGTAGATGCATCTCAAAAAAATGGTGGGCATAAT
AGTGTTGTTTATATATATCAAAAATAACAACTATAATAATAAGAATACATTTAATTTAGAAAATGCTTGG
ATTTCACTGGAACTAGGGCGCGCCTCCGGAACATAATGGTGCAGGGCGCTGACTTCCGCGTTTCCAGACT
TTACGAAACACGGAAACCGAAGACCATTCATGTTGTTGCTCAGGTCGCAGACGTTTTGCAGCAGCAGTCG
CTTCACGTTCGCTCGCGTATCGGTGATTCATTCTGCTAACCAGTAAGGCAACCCCGCCAGCCTAGCCGGG
TCCTCAACGACAGGAGCACGATCATGCGCACCCGTGGCCAGGGCCGCAAGCTTCCAATGCAAGTCCTGGT
AAATATATGTATATATTATCCAGTACGAGTTTTTGAAAAGTTAACAATAGGTGATCCCGAGACATTTTTC
GAATGAAGTAGAAACCAGTCCTTGGTTTTAGCTATAAGCTAAAAATAAAGATTCGATGCATTTCTGCGTT
TTACATGACGAATATTGGAGGTCTAAGGTGATCTATTAGGATATTTTGCAAATTCCTAGGTGGTAGGGCA
TTCCTTGAAAACCAGGGCTGAAAAAGCTCCCCAGGGAATATACTTTTTATTATATGCATACGTATATGGT
TATTATAATGTCCATATATTAATAGGGGCGGTATATAAGCATAATGTGTTTGCTGCCGATAAATAATGAG
AGAGAGCGTGGCGAAATCCACCCTTGAACCAGGTGGACTTTTTGGCTCGAGTTGATCAGATGTTAGTTTT
CCCAAAAGCCGTACTGTATATAATATATATATATGATAAAGGTGTATGTGTGAGCGATCGAGAAGGGACA
CCCAGTCTAGGGGATGAAAAGTCAGGCCCTTTACATAAGGGATACGCAGGACCTCAAATGCCTTCTGTTT
TGTATGTGTGTGCTCTGTGTTGTGTATGTCAGTCAACGAAGTCACTTCCGTTGGGTTTGCGTTTTAGTTT
GAGTTCGGAGTTTAGGGGCACGCGACACAGAGCGCCAGCAGCTGTCCTGATGCAAGGACACGGAAACCAT
ATTACATCAGTCACCAGTTAACATTCACTCAAGAAGGACTAACTTGCTAAAAGTACACCCGCAATCGCCA
CCAGTTTTTCTCCCGCCCTCAAAACATAGGCCGGCCATACGCCGGAGTATAAATAGAGGCGCTTCGTCTA
CGGAGCGACAATTCAATTCAAACAAGCAAAGTGAACACGTCGCTAAGCGAAAGCTAAGCAAATAAACAAG
CGCAGCTGAACAAGCTAAACAATCTGCAGTAAAGTGCAAGTTAAAGTGAATCAATTAAAAGTAACCAGCA
ACCAAGTAAATCAACTGCAACTACTGAAATCTGCCAAGAAGTAATTATTGAATACAAGAGATCTAAAAGG
TAGGTTCAACCACTGATGCCTAGGCACACCGAAACGACTAACCCTAATTCTTATCCTTTACTTCAGGCGG
CCGCGGCTCGAGCTCGAGATGGCTTCCTCCCCTCCAAAGAAAAAGAGAAAGGTTAGTTGGAAGGACGCAA
GTGGTTGGTCTAGAATGCATGCGGATCCCATTCGTCCGCGCAGGCCAAGTCCTGCCCGCGAGCTTCTGCC
CGGACCCCAACCGGATAGGGTTCAGCCGACTGCAGATCGTGGGGTGTCTGCGCCTGCTGGCAGCCCTCTG
GATGGCTTGCCCGCTCGGCGGACGGTGTCCCGGACCCGGCTGCCATCTCCCCCTGCGCCCTCACCTGCGT
TCTCGGCGGGCAGCTTCAGCGATCTGCTCCGTCCGTTCGATCCGTCGCTTCTTGATACATCGCTTCTTGA
TTCGATGCCTGCCGTCGGCACGCCGCATACAGCGGCTGCCCCAGCAGAGTGGGATGAGGCGCAATCGGCT
CTGCGTGCAGCCGATGACCCGCCACCCACCGTGCGTGTCGCTGTCACTGCCGCGCGGCCGCCGCGCGCCA
AGCCGGCCCCGCGACGGCGTGCTGCGCAACCCTCCGACGCTTCGCCGGCCGCGCAGGTGGATCTACGCAC
GCTCGGCTACAGTCAGCAGCAGCAAGAGAAGATCAAACCGAAGGTGCGTTCGACAGTGGCGCAGCACCAC
GAGGCACTGGTGGGCCATGGGTTTACACACGCGCACATCGTTGCGCTCAGCCAACACCCGGCAGCGTTAG
GGACCGTCGCTGTCACGTATCAGCACATAATCACGGCGTTGCCAGAGGCGACACACGAAGACATCGTTGG
CGTCGGCAAACAGTGGTCCGGCGCACGCGCCCTGGAGGCCTTGCTCACGGATGCGGGGGAGTTGAGAGGT
CCGCCGTTACAGTTGGACACAGGCCAACTTGTGAAGATTGCAAAACGTGGCGGCGTGACCGCAATGGAGG
CAGTGCATGCATCGCGCAATGCACTGACGGGTGCCCCCCTGAACCTGACCCCGGACCAAGTGGTGGCTAT
CGCCAGCAACATTGGCGGCAAGCAAGCGCTCGAAACGGTGCAGCGGCTGTTGCCGGTGCTGTGCCAGGAC
CATGGCCTGACTCCGGACCAAGTGGTGGCTATCGCCAGCCACGATGGCGGCAAGCAAGCGCTCGAAACGG
TGCAGCGGCTGTTGCCGGTGCTGTGCCAGGACCATGGCCTGACTCCGGACCAAGTGGTGGCTATCGCCAG
CCACGATGGCGGCAAGCAAGCGCTCGAAACGGTGCAGCGGCTGTTGCCGGTGCTGTGCCAGGACCATGGC
CTGACCCCGGACCAAGTGGTGGCTATCGCCAGCAACAATGGCGGCAAGCAAGCGCTCGAAACGGTGCAGC
GGCTGTTGCCGGTGCTGTGCCAGGACCATGGCCTGACCCCGGACCAAGTGGTGGCTATCGCCAGCAACGG
TGGCGGCAAGCAAGCGCTCGAAACGGTGCAGCGGCTGTTGCCGGTGCTGTGCCAGGACCATGGCCTGACC
CCGGACCAAGTGGTGGCTATCGCCAGCAACAATGGCGGCAAGCAAGCGCTCGAAACGGTGCAGCGGCTGT
TGCCGGTGCTGTGCCAGGACCATGGCCTGACTCCGGACCAAGTGGTGGCTATCGCCAGCCACGATGGCGG
CAAGCAAGCGCTCGAAACGGTGCAGCGGCTGTTGCCGGTGCTGTGCCAGGACCATGGCCTGACCCCGGAC
CAAGTGGTGGCTATCGCCAGCAACATTGGCGGCAAGCAAGCGCTCGAAACGGTGCAGCGGCTGTTGCCGG
TGCTGTGCCAGGACCATGGCCTGACCCCGGACCAAGTGGTGGCTATCGCCAGCAACAATGGCGGCAAGCA
AGCGCTCGAAACGGTGCAGCGGCTGTTGCCGGTGCTGTGCCAGGACCATGGCCTGACCCCGGACCAAGTG
GTGGCTATCGCCAGCAACGGTGGCGGCAAGCAAGCGCTCGAAACGGTGCAGCGGCTGTTGCCGGTGCTGT
GCCAGGACCATGGCCTGACCCCGGACCAAGTGGTGGCTATCGCCAGCAACATTGGCGGCAAGCAAGCGCT
CGAAACGGTGCAGCGGCTGTTGCCGGTGCTGTGCCAGGACCATGGCCTGACCCCGGACCAAGTGGTGGCT
ATCGCCAGCAACAATGGCGGCAAGCAAGCGCTCGAAACGGTGCAGCGGCTGTTGCCGGTGCTGTGCCAGG
ACCATGGCCTGACTCCGGACCAAGTGGTGGCTATCGCCAGCCACGATGGCGGCAAGCAAGCGCTCGAAAC
GGTGCAGCGGCTGTTGCCGGTGCTGTGCCAGGACCATGGCCTGACCCCGGACCAAGTGGTGGCTATCGCC
AGCAACAATGGCGGCAAGCAAGCGCTCGAAACGGTGCAGCGGCTGTTGCCGGTGCTGTGCCAGGACCATG
GCCTGACTCCGGACCAAGTGGTGGCTATCGCCAGCCACGATGGCGGCAAGCAAGCGCTCGAAACGGTGCA
GCGGCTGTTGCCGGTGCTGTGCCAGGACCATGGCCTGACTCCGGACCAAGTGGTGGCTATCGCCAGCCAC
GATGGCGGCAAGCAAGCGCTCGAAACGGTGCAGCGGCTGTTGCCGGTGCTGTGCCAGGACCATGGCCTGA
CCCCGGACCAAGTGGTGGCTATCGCCAGCAACAATGGCGGCAAGCAAGCGCTCGAAACGGTGCAGCGGCT
GTTGCCGGTGCTGTGCCAGGACCATGGCCTGACCCCGGACCAAGTGGTGGCTATCGCCAGCAACGGTGGC
GGCAAGCAAGCGCTCGAAACGGTGCAGCGGCTGTTGCCGGTGCTGTGCCAGGACCATGGCCTGACCCCGG
ACCAAGTGGTGGCTATCGCCAGCAACGGTGGCGGCAAGCAAGCGCTCGAAAGCATTGTGGCCCAGCTGAG
CCGGCCTGATCCGGCGTTGGCCGCGTTGACCAACGACCACCTCGTCGCCTTGGCCTGCCTCGGCGGACGT
CCTGCCATGGATGCAGTGAAAAAGGGATTGCCGCACGCGCCGGAATTGATCAGAAGAGTCAATCGCCGTA
TTGGCGAACGCACGTCCCATCGCGTTGCCGACTACGCGCAAGTGGTTCGCGTGCTGGAGTTTTTCCAGTG
CCACTCCCACCCAGCGTACGCATTTGATGAGGCCATGACGCAGTTCGGGATGAGCAGGAACGGGTTGGTA
CAGCTCTTTCGCAGAGTGGGCGTCACCGAACTCGAAGCCCGCGGTGGAACGCTCCCCCCAGCCTCGCAGC
GTTGGGACCGTATCCTCCAGGCATCAGGGATGAAAAGGGCCAAACCGTCCCCTACTTCAGCTCAAACACC
GGATCAGGCGTCTTTGCATGCATTCGCCGATTCGCTGGAGCGTGACCTTGATGCGCCCAGCCCAATGCAC
GAGGGAGATCAGACGCGGGCAAGCAGCCGTAAACGGTCCCGATCGGATCGTGCTGTCACCGGCCCCTCCG
CACAGCAGGCTGTCGAGGTGCGCGTTCCCGAACAGCGCGATGCGCTGCATTTGCCCCTCAGCTGGAGGGT
AAAACGCCCGCGTACCAGGATCTGGGGCGGCCTCCCGGATCCGATATCTAGATCCCAGGGTTCCGGACGG
GCTGACGCATTGGACGATTTTGATCTGGATATGCTGGGAAGTGACGCCCTCGATGATTTTGACCTTGACA
TGCTTGGTTCGGATGCCCTTGATGACTTTGACCTCGACATGCTCGGCAGTGACGCCCTTGATGATTTCGA
CCTGGACATGCTGATCTAGAAATGAATCGTTTTTAAAATAACAAATCAATTGTTTTATAATATTCGTACG
ATTCTTTGATTATGTAATAAAATGTGATCATTAGGAAGATTACGAAAAATATAAAAAATATGAGTTCTGT
GTGTATAACAAATGCTGTAAACGCCACAATTGTGTTTGTTGCAAATAAACCCATGATTATTTGATTAAAA
TTGTTGTTTTCTTTGTTCATAGACAATAGTGTGTTTTGCCTAAACGTGTACTGCATAAACTCCATGCGAG
TGTATAGCGAGCTAGTGGCTAACGCTTGCCCCACCAAAGTAGATTCGTCAAAATCCTCAATTTCATCACC
CTCCTCCAAGTTTAACATTTGGCCGTCGGAATTAACTTCTAAAGATGCCACATAATCTAATAAATGAAAT
AGAGATTCAAACGTGGCGTCATCGTCCGTTTCGACCATTTCCGAAAAGAACTCGGGCATAAACTCTATGA
TTTCTCTGGACGTGGTGTTGTCGAAACTCTCAAAGTACGCAGTCAGGAACGTGCGCGACATGTCGTCGGG
AAACTCGCGCGGAAACATGTTGTTGTAACCGAACGGGTCCCATAGCGCCAAAACCAAATCTGCCAGCGTC
AATAGAATGAGCACGATGCCGACAATGGAGCTGGCTTGGATAGCGATTCGAGTTAACGAATTCTTGAAGA
CGAAAGGGCCTCGTGATACGCCTATTTTTATAGGTTAATGTCATGATAATAATGGTTTCTTA
