Features (pLannotate 1.2.2; 10 found; start..end, strand, type, name):
     31..135     +  promoter       AmpR promoter: bla
    136..996     +  CDS            AmpR: β-lactamase; bla; confers resistance to ampicillin, carbenicillin, and related antibiotics
   1167..1755    +  rep_origin     ori: high-copy-number ColE1/pMB1/pBR322/pUC origin of replication
   1842..1911    +  protein_bind   attB: attB site for the φC31 integrase (Groth et al., 2000) phage φC31 integrase
   2127..6246    +  gene           mini-white: white; This modified version of the white gene lacks part of the first intron.
   6251..6406    +  CDS            YPB1_ECOLX (fragment): Protein predicted: Swiss-Prot protein existence level 4. From Escherichia coli.
   7322..7549    +  promoter       hsp70 promoter: Drosophila melanogaster hsp70Bb promoter
   7560..7626    +  intron         Mhc intron: modified Drosophila myosin heavy chain intron 16 (Pfeiffer et al., 2010)
   7724..11173   +  CDS            avrBs3: AVRB3_XANEU - Experimental evidence at protein level: Swiss-Prot protein existence level 1. Avirulence protein. Acts as a transcription factor in C.annuum plants. In susceptible plants lacking the Bs3 resistance gene induces expression of a number of genes, including genes homologous to a family of auxin-induced genes, alpha-expansin genes, pectate lyase, anthocyanidin glucoside rhamnosyl transferase and at least one transcription factor, UPA20. Their expression leads to plant hypertrophy in mesophyll cells, probably mainly mediated by UPA20 (PubMed:17962565). In resistant plants induces the h
  11376..12041   -  CDS            P74 (fragment): PIF0_NPVAC - Experimental evidence at protein level: Swiss-Prot protein existence level 1. Plays an essential role for oral infectivity of occlusion- derived virus (ODV) and functions also in host midgut attachment and fusion by binding to a specific host receptor. From Autographa californica nuclear polyhedrosis virus (AcMNPV).
>Addgene plasmid #104610 | pJC-ase0.8kb-TALE3-VP64-P10 | addgene full sequence | sequence record 203590 | Addgene NGS Result
GACTCAGGTGGCACTTTTCGGGGAAATGTGCGCGGAACCCCTATTTGTTTATTTTTCTAAATACATTCAA
ATATGTATCCGCTCATGAGACAATAACCCTGATAAATGCTTCAATAATATTGAAAAAGGAAGAGTATGAG
TATTCAACATTTCCGTGTCGCCCTTATTCCCTTTTTTGCGGCATTTTGCCTTCCTGTTTTTGCTCACCCA
GAAACGCTGGTGAAAGTAAAAGATGCTGAAGATCAGTTGGGTGCACGAGTGGGTTACATCGAACTGGATC
TCAACAGCGGTAAGATCCTTGAGAGTTTTCGCCCCGAAGAACGTTTTCCAATGATGAGCACTTTTAAAGT
TCTGCTATGTGGCGCGGTATTATCCCGTATTGACGCCGGGCAAGAGCAACTCGGTCGCCGCATACACTAT
TCTCAGAATGACTTGGTTGAGTACTCACCAGTCACAGAAAAGCATCTTACGGATGGCATGACAGTAAGAG
AATTATGCAGTGCTGCCATAACCATGAGTGATAACACTGCGGCCAACTTACTTCTGACAACGATCGGAGG
ACCGAAGGAGCTAACCGCTTTTTTGCACAACATGGGGGATCATGTAACTCGCCTTGATCGTTGGGAACCG
GAGCTGAATGAAGCCATACCAAACGACGAGCGTGACACCACGATGCCTGTAGCAATGGCAACAACGTTGC
GCAAACTATTAACTGGCGAACTACTTACTCTAGCTTCCCGGCAACAATTAATAGACTGGATGGAGGCGGA
TAAAGTTGCAGGACCACTTCTGCGCTCGGCCCTTCCGGCTGGCTGGTTTATTGCTGATAAATCTGGAGCC
GGTGAGCGTGGGTCTCGCGGTATCATTGCAGCACTGGGGCCAGATGGTAAGCCCTCCCGTATCGTAGTTA
TCTACACGACGGGGAGTCAGGCAACTATGGATGAACGAAATAGACAGATCGCTGAGATAGGTGCCTCACT
GATTAAGCATTGGTAACTGTCAGACCAAGTTTACTCATATATACTTTAGATTGATTTAAAACTTCATTTT
TAATTTAAAAGGATCTAGGTGAAGATCCTTTTTGATAATCTCATGACCAAAATCCCTTAACGTGAGTTTT
CGTTCCACTGAGCGTCAGACCCCGTAGAAAAGATCAAAGGATCTTCTTGAGATCCTTTTTTTCTGCGCGT
AATCTGCTGCTTGCAAACAAAAAAACCACCGCTACCAGCGGTGGTTTGTTTGCCGGATCAAGAGCTACCA
ACTCTTTTTCCGAAGGTAACTGGCTTCAGCAGAGCGCAGATACCAAATACTGTTCTTCTAGTGTAGCCGT
AGTTAGGCCACCACTTCAAGAACTCTGTAGCACCGCCTACATACCTCGCTCTGCTAATCCTGTTACCAGT
GGCTGCTGCCAGTGGCGATAAGTCGTGTCTTACCGGGTTGGACTCAAGACGATAGTTACCGGATAAGGCG
CAGCGGTCGGGCTGAACGGGGGGTTCGTGCACACAGCCCAGCTTGGAGCGAACGACCTACACCGAACTGA
GATACCTACAGCGTGAGCTATGAGAAAGCGCCACGCTTCCCGAAGGGAGAAAGGCGGACAGGTATCCGGT
AAGCGGCAGGGTCGGAACAGGAGAGCGCACGAGGGAGCTTCCAGGGGGAAACGCCTGGTATCTTTATAGT
CCTGTCGGGTTTCGCCACCTCTGACTTGAGCGTCGATTTTTGTGATGCTCGTCAGGGGGGCGGAGCCTAT
GGAAAAACGCCAGCAACGCGGCCTTTTTACGGTTCCTGGCCTTTTGCTGGCCTTTTGCTCACATGTTACC
GTCGACGATGTAGGTCACGGTCTCGAAGCCGCGGTGCGGGTGCCAGGGCGTGCCCTTGGGCTCCCCGGGC
GCGTACTCCACCTCACCCATCTGGTCCATCATGATGAACGGGTCGAGGTGGCGGTAGTTGATCCCGGCGA
ACGCGCGGCGCACCGGGAAGCCCTCGCCCTCGAAACCGCTGGGCGCGGTGGTCACGGTGAGCACGGGACG
TGCGACGGCGTCGGCGGGTGCGGATACGCGGGGCAGCGTCAGCGGGTTCTCGACGGTCACGGCGGGCATG
TCGACAAGCCGAACATATGGGCGCGCCTAGTATGTATGTAAGTTAATAAAACCCATTTTTGCGGAAAGTA
GATAAAAAAAACATTTTTTTTTTTTACTGCACTGGATATCATTGAACTTATCTGATCAGTTTTAAATTTA
CTTCGATCCAAGGGTATTTGATGTACCAGGTTCTTTCGATTACCTCTCACTCAAAATGACATTCCACTCA
AAGTCAGCGCTGTTTGCCTCCTTCTCTGTCCACAGAAATATCGCCGAGTCTTTCGCCGCTGCGTCCGCTA
TCTCTTTCGCCACCGTTTGTAGCGTTACGTAGCGTCAATGTCCGCCTTCAGTTGCATTTTGTCAGCGGTT
TCGTGACGAAGCTCCAAGCGGTTTACGCCATCAATTAAACACAAAGTGCTGTGCCAAAACTCCTCTCGCT
TCTTATTTTTGTTTGTTTTTTGAGTGATTGGGGTGGTGATTGGTTTTGGGTGGGTAAGCAGGGGAAAGTG
TGAAAAATCCCGGCAATGGGCCAAGAGGATCAGGAGCTATTAATTCGCGGAGGCAGCAAACACCCATCTG
CCGAGCATCTGAACAATGTGAGTAGTACATGTGCATACATCTTAAGTTCACTTGATCTATAGGAACTGCG
ATTGCAACATCAAATTGTCTGCGGCGTGAGAACTGCGACCCACAAAAATCCCAAACCGCAATTGCACAAA
CAAATAGTGACACGAAACAGATTATTCTGGTAGCTGTTCTCGCTATATAAGACAATTTTTGAGATCATAT
CATGATCAAGACATCTAAAGGCATTCATTTTCGACTATATTCTTTTTTACAAAAAATATAACAACCAGAT
ATTTTAAGCTGATCCTAGATGCACAAAAAATAAATAAAAGTATAAACCTACTTCGTAGGATACTTCGGGG
TACTTTTTGTTCGGGGTTAGATGAGCATAACGCTTGTAGTTGATATTTGAGATCCCCTATCATTGCAGGG
TGACAGCGGAGCGGCTTCGCAGAGCTGCATTAACCAGGGCTTCGGGCAGGCCAAAAACTACGGCACGCTC
CGGCCACCCAGTCCGCCGGAGGACTCCGGTTCAGGGAGCGGCCAACTAGCCGAGAACCTCACCTATGCCT
GGCACAATATGGACATCTTTGGGGCGGTCAATCAGCCGGGCTCCGGATGGCGGCAGCTGGTCAACCGGAC
ACGCGGACTATTCTGCAACGAGCGACACATACCGGCGCCCAGGAAACATTTGCTCAAGAACGGTGAGTTT
CTATTCGCAGTCGGCTGATCTGTGTGAAATCTTAATAAAGGGTCCAATTACCAATTTGAAACTCAGTTTG
CGGCGTGGCCTATCCGGGCGAACTTTTGGCCGTGATGGGCAGTTCCGGTGCCGGAAAGACGACCCTGCTG
AATGCCCTTGCCTTTCGATCGCCGCAGGGCATCCAAGTATCGCCATCCGGGATGCGACTGCTCAATGGCC
AACCTGTGGACGCCAAGGAGATGCAGGCCAGGTGCGCCTATGTCCAGCAGGATGACCTCTTTATCGGCTC
CCTAACGGCCAGGGAACACCTGATTTTCCAAGCCATGGTGCGGATGCCACGACATCTGACCTATCGGCAG
CGAGTGGCCCGCGTGGATCAGGTGATCCAGGAGCTTTCGCTCAGCAAATGTCAGCACACGATCATCGGTG
TGCCCGGCAGGGTGAAAGGTCTGTCCGGCGGAGAAAGGAAGCGTCTGGCATTCGCCTCCGAGGCTCTAAC
CGATCCGCCGCTTCTGATCTGCGATGAGCCCACCTCCGGACTGGACTCCTTTACCGCCCACAGCGTCGTC
CAGGTGCTGAAGAAGCTGTCGCAGAAGGGCAAGACCGTCATCCTGACCATTCATCAGCCGTCTTCCGAGC
TGTTTGAGCTCTTTGACAAGATCCTTCTGATGGCCGAGGGCAGGGTAGCTTTCTTGGGCACTCCCAGCGA
AGCCGTCGACTTCTTTTCCTAGTGAGTTCGATGTGTTTATTAAGGGTATCTAGTATTACATAACATCTCA
ACTCCTATCCAGCGTGGGTGCCCAGTGTCCTACCAACTACAATCCGGCGGACTTTTACGTACAGGTGTTG
GCCGTTGTGCCCGGACGGGAGATCGAGTCCCGTGATCGGATCGCCAAGATATGCGACAATTTTGCCATTA
GCAAAGTAGCCCGGGATATGGAGCAGTTGTTGGCCACCAAAAATCTGGAGAAGCCACTGGAGCAGCCGGA
GAATGGGTACACCTACAAGGCCACCTGGTTCATGCAGTTCCGGGCGGTCCTGTGGCGATCCTGGCTGTCG
GTGCTCAAGGAACCACTCCTCGTAAAAGTGCGACTTATTCAGACAACGGTGAGTGGTTCCAGTGGAAACA
AATGATATAACGCTTACAATTCTTGGAAACAAATTCGCTAGATTTTAGATAGAATTGCCTGATTCCACAC
CCTTCTTAGTTTTTTTCAATGAGATGTATAGTTTATAGTTTTGCAGAAGATAAATAAATTTCATTTAACT
CGCGAATATTAATGAGATGCGAGTAACATTTTAATTTGCAGATGGTTGCCATCTTGATTGGCCTCATCTT
TTTGGGCCAACAACTCACGCAAGTGGGTGTGATGAATATCAACGGAGCCATCTTCCTCTTCCTGACCAAC
ATGACCTTTCAAAACGTCTTTGCCACGATAAATGTAAGTCATGTTTAGAATACATTTGCATTTCAATAAT
TTACTAACTTTCTAATGAATCGATTCGATTTAGGTGTTCACCTCAGAGCTGCCAGTTTTTATGAGGGAGG
CCCGAAGTCGACTTTATCGCTGTGACACATACTTTCTGGGCAAAACGATTGCCGAATTGCCGCTTTTTCT
CACAGTGCCACTGGTCTTCACGGCGATTGCCTATCCGATGATCGGACTGCGGGCCGGAGTGCTGCACTTC
TTCAACTGCCTGGCGCTGGTCACTCTGGTGGCCAATGTGTCAACGTCCTTCGGATATCTAATATCCTGCG
CCAGCTCCTCGACCTCGATGGCGCTGTCTGTGGGTCCGCCGGTTATCATACCATTCCTGCTCTTTGGCGG
CTTCTTCTTGAACTCGGGCTCGGTGCCAGTATACCTCAAATGGTTGTCGTACCTCTCATGGTTCCGTTAC
GCCAACGAGGGTCTGCTGATTAACCAATGGGCGGACGTGGAGCCGGGCGAAATTAGCTGCACATCGTCGA
ACACCACGTGCCCCAGTTCGGGCAAGGTCATCCTGGAAACGCTTAACTTCTCCGCCGCCGATCTGCCGCT
GGACTACGTGGGTCTGGCCATTCTCATCGTGAGCTTCCGGGTGCTCGCATATCTGGCTCTAAGACTTCGG
GCCCGACGCAAGGAGTAGCCGACATATATCCGAAATAACTGCTTGTTTTTTTTTTTTACCATTATTACCA
TCGTGTTTACTGTTTATTGCCCCCTCAAAAAGCTAATGTAATTATATTTGTGCCAATAAAAACAAGATAT
GACCTATAGAATACAAGTATTTCCCCTTCGAACATCCCCACAAGTAGACTTTGGATTTGTCTTCTAACCA
AAAGACTTACACACCTGCATACCTTACATCAAAAACTCGTTTATCGCTACATAAAACACCGGGATATATT
TTTTATATACATACTTTTCAAATCGCGCGCCCTCTTCATAATTCACCTCCACCACACCACGTTTCGTAGT
TGCTCTTTCGCTGTCTCCCACCCGCTCTCCGCAACACATTCACCTTTTGTTCGACGACCTTGGAGCGACT
GTCGTTAGTTCCGCGCGATTCGGTTCGCTCAAATGGTTCCGAGTGGTTCATTTCGAGTCAATAGAAATTA
GTAATAAATATTTGTATGTACAATTTATTTGCTCCAATATATTTGTATATATTTCCCTCACAGCTATATT
TATTCTAATTTAATATTATGACTTTTTAAGGTAATTTTTTGTGACCTGTTCGGAGTGATTAGCGTTACAA
TTTGAACTGAAAGTGACATCCAGTGTTTGTTCCTTGTGTAGATGCATCTCAAAAAAATGGTGGGCATAAT
AGTGTTGTTTATATATATCAAAAATAACAACTATAATAATAAGAATACATTTAATTTAGAAAATGCTTGG
ATTTCACTGGAACTAGGGCGCGCCTCCGGAACATAATGGTGCAGGGCGCTGACTTCCGCGTTTCCAGACT
TTACGAAACACGGAAACCGAAGACCATTCATGTTGTTGCTCAGGTCGCAGACGTTTTGCAGCAGCAGTCG
CTTCACGTTCGCTCGCGTATCGGTGATTCATTCTGCTAACCAGTAAGGCAACCCCGCCAGCCTAGCCGGG
TCCTCAACGACAGGAGCACGATCATGCGCACCCGTGGCCAGGGCCGCAAGCTTCCAATGCAAGTCCTGGT
AAATATATGTATATATTATCCAGTACGAGTTTTTGAAAAGTTAACAATAGGTGATCCCGAGACATTTTTC
GAATGAAGTAGAAACCAGTCCTTGGTTTTAGCTATAAGCTAAAAATAAAGATTCGATGCATTTCTGCGTT
TTACATGACGAATATTGGAGGTCTAAGGTGATCTATTAGGATATTTTGCAAATTCCTAGGTGGTAGGGCA
TTCCTTGAAAACCAGGGCTGAAAAAGCTCCCCAGGGAATATACTTTTTATTATATGCATACGTATATGGT
TATTATAATGTCCATATATTAATAGGGGCGGTATATAAGCATAATGTGTTTGCTGCCGATAAATAATGAG
AGAGAGCGTGGCGAAATCCACCCTTGAACCAGGTGGACTTTTTGGCTCGAGTTGATCAGATGTTAGTTTT
CCCAAAAGCCGTACTGTATATAATATATATATATGATAAAGGTGTATGTGTGAGCGATCGAGAAGGGACA
CCCAGTCTAGGGGATGAAAAGTCAGGCCCTTTACATAAGGGATACGCAGGACCTCAAATGCCTTCTGTTT
TGTATGTGTGTGCTCTGTGTTGTGTATGTCAGTCAACGAAGTCACTTCCGTTGGGTTTGCGTTTTAGTTT
GAGTTCGGAGTTTAGGGGCACGCGACACAGAGCGCCAGCAGCTGTCCTGATGCAAGGACACGGAAACCAT
ATTACATCAGTCACCAGTTAACATTCACTCAAGAAGGACTAACTTGCTAAAAGTACACCCGCAATCGCCA
CCAGTTTTTCTCCCGCCCTCAAAACATAGGCCGGCCATACGCCGGAGTATAAATAGAGGCGCTTCGTCTA
CGGAGCGACAATTCAATTCAAACAAGCAAAGTGAACACGTCGCTAAGCGAAAGCTAAGCAAATAAACAAG
CGCAGCTGAACAAGCTAAACAATCTGCAGTAAAGTGCAAGTTAAAGTGAATCAATTAAAAGTAACCAGCA
ACCAAGTAAATCAACTGCAACTACTGAAATCTGCCAAGAAGTAATTATTGAATACAAGAGATCTAAAAGG
TAGGTTCAACCACTGATGCCTAGGCACACCGAAACGACTAACCCTAATTCTTATCCTTTACTTCAGGCGG
CCGCGGCTCGAGCTCGAGATGGCTTCCTCCCCTCCAAAGAAAAAGAGAAAGGTTAGTTGGAAGGACGCAA
GTGGTTGGTCTAGAATGCATGCGGATCCCATTCGTCCGCGCAGGCCAAGTCCTGCCCGCGAGCTTCTGCC
CGGACCCCAACCGGATAGGGTTCAGCCGACTGCAGATCGTGGGGTGTCTGCGCCTGCTGGCAGCCCTCTG
GATGGCTTGCCCGCTCGGCGGACGGTGTCCCGGACCCGGCTGCCATCTCCCCCTGCGCCCTCACCTGCGT
TCTCGGCGGGCAGCTTCAGCGATCTGCTCCGTCCGTTCGATCCGTCGCTTCTTGATACATCGCTTCTTGA
TTCGATGCCTGCCGTCGGCACGCCGCATACAGCGGCTGCCCCAGCAGAGTGGGATGAGGCGCAATCGGCT
CTGCGTGCAGCCGATGACCCGCCACCCACCGTGCGTGTCGCTGTCACTGCCGCGCGGCCGCCGCGCGCCA
AGCCGGCCCCGCGACGGCGTGCTGCGCAACCCTCCGACGCTTCGCCGGCCGCGCAGGTGGATCTACGCAC
GCTCGGCTACAGTCAGCAGCAGCAAGAGAAGATCAAACCGAAGGTGCGTTCGACAGTGGCGCAGCACCAC
GAGGCACTGGTGGGCCATGGGTTTACACACGCGCACATCGTTGCGCTCAGCCAACACCCGGCAGCGTTAG
GGACCGTCGCTGTCACGTATCAGCACATAATCACGGCGTTGCCAGAGGCGACACACGAAGACATCGTTGG
CGTCGGCAAACAGTGGTCCGGCGCACGCGCCCTGGAGGCCTTGCTCACGGATGCGGGGGAGTTGAGAGGT
CCGCCGTTACAGTTGGACACAGGCCAACTTGTGAAGATTGCAAAACGTGGCGGCGTGACCGCAATGGAGG
CAGTGCATGCATCGCGCAATGCACTGACGGGTGCCCCCCTGAACCTGACCCCGGACCAAGTGGTGGCTAT
CGCCAGCAACATTGGCGGCAAGCAAGCGCTCGAAACGGTGCAGCGGCTGTTGCCGGTGCTGTGCCAGGAC
CATGGCCTGACTCCGGACCAAGTGGTGGCTATCGCCAGCCACGATGGCGGCAAGCAAGCGCTCGAAACGG
TGCAGCGGCTGTTGCCGGTGCTGTGCCAGGACCATGGCCTGACTCCGGACCAAGTGGTGGCTATCGCCAG
CCACGATGGCGGCAAGCAAGCGCTCGAAACGGTGCAGCGGCTGTTGCCGGTGCTGTGCCAGGACCATGGC
CTGACCCCGGACCAAGTGGTGGCTATCGCCAGCAACAATGGCGGCAAGCAAGCGCTCGAAACGGTGCAGC
GGCTGTTGCCGGTGCTGTGCCAGGACCATGGCCTGACCCCGGACCAAGTGGTGGCTATCGCCAGCAACGG
TGGCGGCAAGCAAGCGCTCGAAACGGTGCAGCGGCTGTTGCCGGTGCTGTGCCAGGACCATGGCCTGACC
CCGGACCAAGTGGTGGCTATCGCCAGCAACAATGGCGGCAAGCAAGCGCTCGAAACGGTGCAGCGGCTGT
TGCCGGTGCTGTGCCAGGACCATGGCCTGACTCCGGACCAAGTGGTGGCTATCGCCAGCCACGATGGCGG
CAAGCAAGCGCTCGAAACGGTGCAGCGGCTGTTGCCGGTGCTGTGCCAGGACCATGGCCTGACCCCGGAC
CAAGTGGTGGCTATCGCCAGCAACATTGGCGGCAAGCAAGCGCTCGAAACGGTGCAGCGGCTGTTGCCGG
TGCTGTGCCAGGACCATGGCCTGACCCCGGACCAAGTGGTGGCTATCGCCAGCAACAATGGCGGCAAGCA
AGCGCTCGAAACGGTGCAGCGGCTGTTGCCGGTGCTGTGCCAGGACCATGGCCTGACCCCGGACCAAGTG
GTGGCTATCGCCAGCAACGGTGGCGGCAAGCAAGCGCTCGAAACGGTGCAGCGGCTGTTGCCGGTGCTGT
GCCAGGACCATGGCCTGACCCCGGACCAAGTGGTGGCTATCGCCAGCAACATTGGCGGCAAGCAAGCGCT
CGAAACGGTGCAGCGGCTGTTGCCGGTGCTGTGCCAGGACCATGGCCTGACCCCGGACCAAGTGGTGGCT
ATCGCCAGCAACAATGGCGGCAAGCAAGCGCTCGAAACGGTGCAGCGGCTGTTGCCGGTGCTGTGCCAGG
ACCATGGCCTGACTCCGGACCAAGTGGTGGCTATCGCCAGCCACGATGGCGGCAAGCAAGCGCTCGAAAC
GGTGCAGCGGCTGTTGCCGGTGCTGTGCCAGGACCATGGCCTGACCCCGGACCAAGTGGTGGCTATCGCC
AGCAACAATGGCGGCAAGCAAGCGCTCGAAACGGTGCAGCGGCTGTTGCCGGTGCTGTGCCAGGACCATG
GCCTGACTCCGGACCAAGTGGTGGCTATCGCCAGCCACGATGGCGGCAAGCAAGCGCTCGAAACGGTGCA
GCGGCTGTTGCCGGTGCTGTGCCAGGACCATGGCCTGACTCCGGACCAAGTGGTGGCTATCGCCAGCCAC
GATGGCGGCAAGCAAGCGCTCGAAACGGTGCAGCGGCTGTTGCCGGTGCTGTGCCAGGACCATGGCCTGA
CCCCGGACCAAGTGGTGGCTATCGCCAGCAACAATGGCGGCAAGCAAGCGCTCGAAACGGTGCAGCGGCT
GTTGCCGGTGCTGTGCCAGGACCATGGCCTGACCCCGGACCAAGTGGTGGCTATCGCCAGCAACGGTGGC
GGCAAGCAAGCGCTCGAAACGGTGCAGCGGCTGTTGCCGGTGCTGTGCCAGGACCATGGCCTGACCCCGG
ACCAAGTGGTGGCTATCGCCAGCAACGGTGGCGGCAAGCAAGCGCTCGAAAGCATTGTGGCCCAGCTGAG
CCGGCCTGATCCGGCGTTGGCCGCGTTGACCAACGACCACCTCGTCGCCTTGGCCTGCCTCGGCGGACGT
CCTGCCATGGATGCAGTGAAAAAGGGATTGCCGCACGCGCCGGAATTGATCAGAAGAGTCAATCGCCGTA
TTGGCGAACGCACGTCCCATCGCGTTGCCGACTACGCGCAAGTGGTTCGCGTGCTGGAGTTTTTCCAGTG
CCACTCCCACCCAGCGTACGCATTTGATGAGGCCATGACGCAGTTCGGGATGAGCAGGAACGGGTTGGTA
CAGCTCTTTCGCAGAGTGGGCGTCACCGAACTCGAAGCCCGCGGTGGAACGCTCCCCCCAGCCTCGCAGC
GTTGGGACCGTATCCTCCAGGCATCAGGGATGAAAAGGGCCAAACCGTCCCCTACTTCAGCTCAAACACC
GGATCAGGCGTCTTTGCATGCATTCGCCGATTCGCTGGAGCGTGACCTTGATGCGCCCAGCCCAATGCAC
GAGGGAGATCAGACGCGGGCAAGCAGCCGTAAACGGTCCCGATCGGATCGTGCTGTCACCGGCCCCTCCG
CACAGCAGGCTGTCGAGGTGCGCGTTCCCGAACAGCGCGATGCGCTGCATTTGCCCCTCAGCTGGAGGGT
AAAACGCCCGCGTACCAGGATCTGGGGCGGCCTCCCGGATCCGATATCTAGATCCCAGGGTTCCGGACGG
GCTGACGCATTGGACGATTTTGATCTGGATATGCTGGGAAGTGACGCCCTCGATGATTTTGACCTTGACA
TGCTTGGTTCGGATGCCCTTGATGACTTTGACCTCGACATGCTCGGCAGTGACGCCCTTGATGATTTCGA
CCTGGACATGCTGATCTAGAAATGAATCGTTTTTAAAATAACAAATCAATTGTTTTATAATATTCGTACG
ATTCTTTGATTATGTAATAAAATGTGATCATTAGGAAGATTACGAAAAATATAAAAAATATGAGTTCTGT
GTGTATAACAAATGCTGTAAACGCCACAATTGTGTTTGTTGCAAATAAACCCATGATTATTTGATTAAAA
TTGTTGTTTTCTTTGTTCATAGACAATAGTGTGTTTTGCCTAAACGTGTACTGCATAAACTCCATGCGAG
TGTATAGCGAGCTAGTGGCTAACGCTTGCCCCACCAAAGTAGATTCGTCAAAATCCTCAATTTCATCACC
CTCCTCCAAGTTTAACATTTGGCCGTCGGAATTAACTTCTAAAGATGCCACATAATCTAATAAATGAAAT
AGAGATTCAAACGTGGCGTCATCGTCCGTTTCGACCATTTCCGAAAAGAACTCGGGCATAAACTCTATGA
TTTCTCTGGACGTGGTGTTGTCGAAACTCTCAAAGTACGCAGTCAGGAACGTGCGCGACATGTCGTCGGG
AAACTCGCGCGGAAACATGTTGTTGTAACCGAACGGGTCCCATAGCGCCAAAACCAAATCTGCCAGCGTC
AATAGAATGAGCACGATGCCGACAATGGAGCTGGCTTGGATAGCGATTCGAGTTAACGAATTCTTGAAGA
CGAAAGGGCCTCGTGATACGCCTATTTTTATAGGTTAATGTCATGATAATAATGGTTTCTTA
